Addgene plasmid #69622: Galphai3-mTurquoise2
Purpose: The heterotrimeric G-protein subunit, Gαi isoform 3, tagged with mTurquoise2
Depositing lab: Dorus Gadella. Depositing organization: University of Amsterdam. Publication: A New Generation of FRET Sensors for Robust Measurement of Galphai1, Galphai2 and Galphai3 Activation Kinetics in Single Cells. van Unen J, Stumpf AD, Schmid B, Reinhard NR, Hordijk PL, Hoffmann C, Gadella TW Jr, Goedhart J. PLoS One. 2016 Jan 22;11(1):e0146789. doi: 10.1371/journal.pone.0146789. eCollection 2016. PONE-D-15-42389 PubMed 26799488.
Backbone
  Vector backbone: pcDNA3.1(+)
  Backbone size w/o insert (bp): 5300
  Total vector size (bp): 7141
  Vector type: Mammalian Expression
Growth in bacteria
  Bacterial resistance: Ampicillin, 100 μg/mL
  Growth temperature: 37°C
  Growth strain: DH5alpha
  Copy number: High Copy
Gene/Insert
  Gene/Insert name: Galphai3-mTurquoise2
  Species: Synthetic
  Insert size (bp): 1770
  Promoter: CMV
  Tag / fusion protein: mTurquoise2
  Cloning method: Unknown
  Sequencing primers: 5′ CMV Forward
Terms and licenses: Academic/Nonprofit Terms; Industry Terms: Not Available to Industry
How to cite: Galphai3-mTurquoise2 was a gift from Dorus Gadella (Addgene plasmid # 69622 ; http://n2t.net/addgene:69622 ; RRID:Addgene_69622)
