[The description below was written by a language model from this plasmid's Addgene catalogue record and pLannotate feature annotations shown in this document.]
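Description:
Galphai3-mTurquoise2 is a 7,141 bp mammalian expression plasmid built on the pcDNA3.1(+) backbone. It encodes the heterotrimeric G-protein subunit Gαi isoform 3 tagged with the cyan fluorescent protein mTurquoise2. In E. coli it replicates from a high-copy ColE1/pUC-type origin and is selected with ampicillin through the β-lactamase gene and its own promoter. An f1 origin is also present. For selection in mammalian cells, the backbone carries a neomycin/kanamycin phosphotransferase gene driven by the SV40 enhancer/early promoter and terminated by an SV40 polyadenylation signal, the arrangement normally used for G418 selection of stable transfectants.

The roughly 1.8 kb insert, recorded as synthetic, is transcribed from the human CMV immediate-early enhancer and promoter and ends at the bovine growth hormone polyadenylation signal. A T7 promoter sits just upstream of the coding region. In the feature table, the mTurquoise2 coding sequence lies between two Gα-like fragments, a short N-terminal one and a longer C-terminal one. This indicates that the fluorescent protein is inserted internally within the Gα subunit rather than fused to either end. The automated annotation labels these fragments as GNA11 from turkey, which is probably a homology-based hit to a related Gα protein, since the catalogue entry identifies the gene as Gαi3. The short HIV-1 LTR, ble and lacI fragments are likewise probably incidental backbone matches.

According to the associated publication title, the construct belongs to a set of FRET sensors for measuring Gαi1, Gαi2 and Gαi3 activation kinetics in single living cells. mTurquoise2 would typically act as the donor in such a pair, though the record does not specify the acceptor partner.
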