Features (pLannotate 1.2.2; 22 found; start..end, strand, type, name):
     28..80      -  misc_feature   bom (fragment): basis of mobility region from pBR322
    235..614     +  enhancer       CMV enhancer: human cytomegalovirus immediate early enhancer
    615..818     +  promoter       CMV promoter: human cytomegalovirus (CMV) immediate early promoter
    814..847     +  LTR            5' LTR (truncated) (fragment): truncated 5' long terminal repeat (LTR) from HIV-1
    863..881     +  promoter       T7 promoter: promoter for bacteriophage T7 RNA polymerase
    909..1205    +  CDS            GNA11 (fragment): GNA11_MELGA - Experimental evidence at protein level: Swiss-Prot protein existence level 1. Guanine nucleotide-binding proteins (G proteins) are involved as modulators or transducers in various transmembrane signaling systems. Acts as an activator of phospholipase C. From Meleagris gallopavo (Wild turkey).
   1278..1970    +  CDS            mTurquoise2: mTurquoise2 is a basic (constitutively fluorescent) cyan fluorescent protein published in 2012, derived from Aequorea victoria. It is reported to be a rapidly-maturing monomer with very low acid sensitivity.
   1977..2681    +  CDS            GNA11 (fragment): GNA11_MELGA - Experimental evidence at protein level: Swiss-Prot protein existence level 1. Guanine nucleotide-binding proteins (G proteins) are involved as modulators or transducers in various transmembrane signaling systems. Acts as an activator of phospholipase C. From Meleagris gallopavo (Wild turkey).
   2741..2965    +  polyA_signal   bGH poly(A) signal: bovine growth hormone polyadenylation signal
   2969..2990    +  promoter       SV40 promoter (fragment): SV40 enhancer and early promoter
   3011..3439    +  rep_origin     f1 ori (sequence partly withheld): f1 bacteriophage origin of replication; arrow indicates direction of (+) strand synthesis
   3453..3782    +  promoter       SV40 promoter: SV40 enhancer and early promoter
   3849..4640    +  CDS            neo: KKA2_KLEPN - Also known as kan, nptII. Experimental evidence at protein level: Swiss-Prot protein existence level 1. Resistance to kanamycin, neomycin, paromomycin, ribostamycin, butirosin and gentamicin B. From Klebsiella pneumoniae.
   4664..4822    +  CDS            ble (fragment): BLE_KLEPN - Experimental evidence at protein level: Swiss-Prot protein existence level 1. Binding protein with a strong affinity to the bleomycin family of antibiotics. Binds to CL990; an antimitotic-antibiotic compound. From Klebsiella pneumoniae.
   4817..4938    +  polyA_signal   SV40 poly(A) signal: SV40 polyadenylation signal
   5011..5027    -  protein_bind   lac operator: The lac repressor binds to the lac operator to inhibit transcription in E. coli. This inhibition can be relieved by adding lactose or isopropyl-β-D-thiogalactopyranoside (IPTG). lac repressor encoded by lacI
   5035..5065    -  promoter       lac promoter: promoter for the E. coli lac operon
   5080..5101    -  protein_bind   CAP binding site: CAP binding activates transcription in the presence of cAMP. E. coli catabolite activator protein
   5114..5206    -  CDS            lacI (fragment): lac repressor; lacI; The lac repressor binds to the lac operator to inhibit transcription in E. coli. This inhibition can be relieved by adding lactose or isopropyl-β-D-thiogalactopyranoside (IPTG).
   5389..5974    -  rep_origin     ori: high-copy-number ColE1/pMB1/pBR322/pUC origin of replication
   6145..7005    -  CDS            AmpR: β-lactamase; bla; confers resistance to ampicillin, carbenicillin, and related antibiotics
   7006..7110    -  promoter       AmpR promoter: bla
>Addgene plasmid #69622 | Galphai3-mTurquoise2 | depositor full sequence | sequence record 123361 | Galphai3-mTurquoise2 sequence 7141 bps
GACGGATCGGGAGATCTCCCGATCCCCTATGGTGCACTCTCAGTACAATCTGCTCTGATGCCGCATAGTT
AAGCCAGTATCTGCTCCCTGCTTGTGTGTTGGAGGTCGCTGAGTAGTGCGCGAGCAAAATTTAAGCTACA
ACAAGGCAAGGCTTGACCGACAATTGCATGAAGAATCTGCTTAGGGTTAGGCGTTTTGCGCTGCTTCGCG
ATGTACGGGCCAGATATACGCGTTGACATTGATTATTGACTAGTTATTAATAGTAATCAATTACGGGGTC
ATTAGTTCATAGCCCATATATGGAGTTCCGCGTTACATAACTTACGGTAAATGGCCCGCCTGGCTGACCG
CCCAACGACCCCCGCCCATTGACGTCAATAATGACGTATGTTCCCATAGTAACGCCAATAGGGACTTTCC
ATTGACGTCAATGGGTGGAGTATTTACGGTAAACTGCCCACTTGGCAGTACATCAAGTGTATCATATGCC
AAGTACGCCCCCTATTGACGTCAATGACGGTAAATGGCCCGCCTGGCATTATGCCCAGTACATGACCTTA
TGGGACTTTCCTACTTGGCAGTACATCTACGTATTAGTCATCGCTATTACCATGGTGATGCGGTTTTGGC
AGTACATCAATGGGCGTGGATAGCGGTTTGACTCACGGGGATTTCCAAGTCTCCACCCCATTGACGTCAA
TGGGAGTTTGTTTTGGCACCAAAATCAACGGGACTTTCCAAAATGTCGTAACAACTCCGCCCCATTGACG
CAAATGGGCGGTAGGCGTGTACGGTGGGAGGTCTATATAAGCAGAGCTCTCTGGCTAACTAGAGAACCCA
CTGCTTACTGGCTTATCGAAATTAATACGACTCACTATAGGGAGACCCAAGCTGGCTAGCGTTTAAACTT
AAGCTTGGTACCCACCATGGGCTGCACGTTGAGCGCCGAAGACAAGGCGGCAGTGGAGCGAAGCAAGATG
ATCGACCGCAACTTACGGGAGGACGGGGAAAAAGCGGCCAAAGAAGTGAAGCTGCTGCTACTCGGTGCTG
GAGAATCTGGTAAAAGCACCATTGTGAAACAGATGAAAATCATTCATGAGGATGGCTATTCAGAGGATGA
ATGTAAACAATATAAAGTAGTTGTCTACAGCAATACTATACAGTCCATCATTGCAATCATAAGAGCCATG
GGACGGCTAAAGATTGACTTTGGGGAAGCTGCCAGGGCAGATGATGCCCGGCAATTATTTGTTTTAGCTG
GCAGTGCTACCGGTTCTATGGTGAGCAAGGGCGAGGAGCTGTTCACCGGGGTGGTGCCCATCCTGGTCGA
GCTGGACGGCGACGTAAACGGCCACAAGTTCAGCGTGTCCGGCGAGGGCGAGGGCGATGCCACCTACGGC
AAGCTGACCCTGAAGTTCATCTGCACCACCGGCAAGCTGCCCGTGCCCTGGCCCACCCTCGTGACCACCC
TGTCCTGGGGCGTGCAGTGCTTCGCCCGCTACCCCGACCACATGAAGCAGCACGACTTCTTCAAGTCCGC
CATGCCCGAAGGCTACGTCCAGGAGCGCACCATCTTCTTCAAGGACGACGGCAACTACAAGACCCGCGCC
GAGGTGAAGTTCGAGGGCGACACCCTGGTGAACCGCATCGAGCTGAAGGGCATCGACTTCAAGGAGGACG
GCAACATCCTGGGGCACAAGCTGGAGTACAACTACTTTAGCGACAACGTCTATATCACCGCCGACAAGCA
GAAGAACGGCATCAAGGCCAACTTCAAGATCCGCCACAACATCGAGGACGGCGGCGTGCAGCTCGCCGAC
CACTACCAGCAGAACACCCCCATCGGCGACGGCCCCGTGCTGCTGCCCGACAACCACTACCTGAGCACCC
AGTCCAAGCTGAGCAAAGACCCCAACGAGAAGCGCGATCACATGGTCCTGCTGGAGTTCGTGACCGCCGC
CGGGATCACCGGTGAAGAAGGAGTCATGACTCCAGAACTAGCAGGAGTGATTAAACGGTTATGGCGAGAT
GGTGGGGTACAAGCTTGCTTCAGCAGATCCAGGGAATATCAGCTCAATGATTCTGCTTCATATTATCTAA
ATGATCTGGATAGAATATCCCAGTCTAACTACATTCCAACTCAGCAAGATGTTCTTCGGACGAGAGTGAA
GACCACAGGCATTGTAGAAACACATTTCACCTTCAAAGACCTATACTTCAAGATGTTTGATGTAGGTGGC
CAAAGATCAGAACGAAAAAAGTGGATTCACTGTTTTGAGGGAGTGACAGCAATTATCTTCTGTGTGGCCC
TCAGTGATTATGACCTTGTTCTGGCTGAGGACGAGGAGATGAACCGAATGCATGAAAGCATGAAACTGTT
TGACAGCATTTGTAATAACAAATGGTTTACAGAAACTTCAATCATTCTCTTCCTTAACAAGAAAGACCTT
TTTGAGGAAAAAATAAAGAGGAGTCCGTTAACTATCTGTTATCCAGAATACACAGGTTCCAATACATATG
AAGAGGCAGCTGCCTATATTCAATGCCAGTTTGAAGATCTGAACAGAAGAAAAGATACCAAGGAGATCTA
TACTCACTTCACCTGTGCCACAGACACGAAGAATGTGCAGTTTGTTTTTGATGCTGTTACAGATGTCATC
ATTAAAAACAACTTAAAGGAATGTGGACTTTATTAACCTCGAGTCTAGAGGGCCCGTTTAAACCCGCTGA
TCAGCCTCGACTGTGCCTTCTAGTTGCCAGCCATCTGTTGTTTGCCCCTCCCCCGTGCCTTCCTTGACCC
TGGAAGGTGCCACTCCCACTGTCCTTTCCTAATAAAATGAGGAAATTGCATCGCATTGTCTGAGTAGGTG
TCATTCTATTCTGGGGGGTGGGGTGGGGCAGGACAGCAAGGGGGAGGATTGGGAAGACAATAGCAGGCAT
GCTGGGGATGCGGTGGGCTCTATGGCTTCTGAGGCGGAAAGAACCAGCTGGGGCTCTAGGGGGTATCCCC
[124 nt withheld, positions 3011-3134]
C
[91 nt withheld, positions 3136-3226]
A
[49 nt withheld, positions 3228-3276]
CCTTTGACGTTGGAGTCCACGTTCTTT
[37 nt withheld, positions 3304-3340]
ACCCTATCTCGGTCTATTCTTTTGATTTATAAGGGATTTTGCCGATTTCGGCCTATTGGTTAAAAAATGA
GCTGATTTAACAAAAATTTAACGCGAATTAATTCTGTGGAATGTGTGTCAGTTAGGGTGTGGAAAGTCCC
CAGGCTCCCCAGCAGGCAGAAGTATGCAAAGCATGCATCTCAATTAGTCAGCAACCAGGTGTGGAAAGTC
CCCAGGCTCCCCAGCAGGCAGAAGTATGCAAAGCATGCATCTCAATTAGTCAGCAACCATAGTCCCGCCC
CTAACTCCGCCCATCCCGCCCCTAACTCCGCCCAGTTCCGCCCATTCTCCGCCCCATGGCTGACTAATTT
TTTTTATTTATGCAGAGGCCGAGGCCGCCTCTGCCTCTGAGCTATTCCAGAAGTAGTGAGGAGGCTTTTT
TGGAGGCCTAGGCTTTTGCAAAAAGCTCCCGGGAGCTTGTATATCCATTTTCGGATCTGATCAAGAGACA
GGATGAGGATCGTTTCGCATGATTGAACAAGATGGATTGCACGCAGGTTCTCCGGCCGCTTGGGTGGAGA
GGCTATTCGGCTATGACTGGGCACAACAGACAATCGGCTGCTCTGATGCCGCCGTGTTCCGGCTGTCAGC
GCAGGGGCGCCCGGTTCTTTTTGTCAAGACCGACCTGTCCGGTGCCCTGAATGAACTGCAGGACGAGGCA
GCGCGGCTATCGTGGCTGGCCACGACGGGCGTTCCTTGCGCAGCTGTGCTCGACGTTGTCACTGAAGCGG
GAAGGGACTGGCTGCTATTGGGCGAAGTGCCGGGGCAGGATCTCCTGTCATCTCACCTTGCTCCTGCCGA
GAAAGTATCCATCATGGCTGATGCAATGCGGCGGCTGCATACGCTTGATCCGGCTACCTGCCCATTCGAC
CACCAAGCGAAACATCGCATCGAGCGAGCACGTACTCGGATGGAAGCCGGTCTTGTCGATCAGGATGATC
TGGACGAAGAGCATCAGGGGCTCGCGCCAGCCGAACTGTTCGCCAGGCTCAAGGCGCGCATGCCCGACGG
CGAGGATCTCGTCGTGACCCATGGCGATGCCTGCTTGCCGAATATCATGGTGGAAAATGGCCGCTTTTCT
GGATTCATCGACTGTGGCCGGCTGGGTGTGGCGGACCGCTATCAGGACATAGCGTTGGCTACCCGTGATA
TTGCTGAAGAGCTTGGCGGCGAATGGGCTGACCGCTTCCTCGTGCTTTACGGTATCGCCGCTCCCGATTC
GCAGCGCATCGCCTTCTATCGCCTTCTTGACGAGTTCTTCTGAGCGGGACTCTGGGGTTCGAAATGACCG
ACCAAGCGACGCCCAACCTGCCATCACGAGATTTCGATTCCACCGCCGCCTTCTATGAAAGGTTGGGCTT
CGGAATCGTTTTCCGGGACGCCGGCTGGATGATCCTCCAGCGCGGGGATCTCATGCTGGAGTTCTTCGCC
CACCCCAACTTGTTTATTGCAGCTTATAATGGTTACAAATAAAGCAATAGCATCACAAATTTCACAAATA
AAGCATTTTTTTCACTGCATTCTAGTTGTGGTTTGTCCAAACTCATCAATGTATCTTATCATGTCTGTAT
ACCGTCGACCTCTAGCTAGAGCTTGGCGTAATCATGGTCATAGCTGTTTCCTGTGTGAAATTGTTATCCG
CTCACAATTCCACACAACATACGAGCCGGAAGCATAAAGTGTAAAGCCTGGGGTGCCTAATGAGTGAGCT
AACTCACATTAATTGCGTTGCGCTCACTGCCCGCTTTCCAGTCGGGAAACCTGTCGTGCCAGCTGCATTA
ATGAATCGGCCAACGCGCGGGGAGAGGCGGTTTGCGTATTGGGCGCTCTTCCGCTTCCTCGCTCACTGAC
TCGCTGCGCTCGGTCGTTCGGCTGCGGCGAGCGGTATCAGCTCACTCAAAGGCGGTAATACGGTTATCCA
CAGAATCAGGGGATAACGCAGGAAAGAACATGTGAGCAAAAGGCCAGCAAAAGGCCAGGAACCGTAAAAA
GGCCGCGTTGCTGGCGTTTTTCCATAGGCTCCGCCCCCCTGACGAGCATCACAAAAATCGACGCTCAAGT
CAGAGGTGGCGAAACCCGACAGGACTATAAAGATACCAGGCGTTTCCCCCTGGAAGCTCCCTCGTGCGCT
CTCCTGTTCCGACCCTGCCGCTTACCGGATACCTGTCCGCCTTTCTCCCTTCGGGAAGCGTGGCGCTTTC
TCATAGCTCACGCTGTAGGTATCTCAGTTCGGTGTAGGTCGTTCGCTCCAAGCTGGGCTGTGTGCACGAA
CCCCCCGTTCAGCCCGACCGCTGCGCCTTATCCGGTAACTATCGTCTTGAGTCCAACCCGGTAAGACACG
ACTTATCGCCACTGGCAGCAGCCACTGGTAACAGGATTAGCAGAGCGAGGTATGTAGGCGGTGCTACAGA
GTTCTTGAAGTGGTGGCCTAACTACGGCTACACTAGAAGAACAGTATTTGGTATCTGCGCTCTGCTGAAG
CCAGTTACCTTCGGAAAAAGAGTTGGTAGCTCTTGATCCGGCAAACAAACCACCGCTGGTAGCGGTTTTT
TTGTTTGCAAGCAGCAGATTACGCGCAGAAAAAAAGGATCTCAAGAAGATCCTTTGATCTTTTCTACGGG
GTCTGACGCTCAGTGGAACGAAAACTCACGTTAAGGGATTTTGGTCATGAGATTATCAAAAAGGATCTTC
ACCTAGATCCTTTTAAATTAAAAATGAAGTTTTAAATCAATCTAAAGTATATATGAGTAAACTTGGTCTG
ACAGTTACCAATGCTTAATCAGTGAGGCACCTATCTCAGCGATCTGTCTATTTCGTTCATCCATAGTTGC
CTGACTCCCCGTCGTGTAGATAACTACGATACGGGAGGGCTTACCATCTGGCCCCAGTGCTGCAATGATA
CCGCGAGACCCACGCTCACCGGCTCCAGATTTATCAGCAATAAACCAGCCAGCCGGAAGGGCCGAGCGCA
GAAGTGGTCCTGCAACTTTATCCGCCTCCATCCAGTCTATTAATTGTTGCCGGGAAGCTAGAGTAAGTAG
TTCGCCAGTTAATAGTTTGCGCAACGTTGTTGCCATTGCTACAGGCATCGTGGTGTCACGCTCGTCGTTT
GGTATGGCTTCATTCAGCTCCGGTTCCCAACGATCAAGGCGAGTTACATGATCCCCCATGTTGTGCAAAA
AAGCGGTTAGCTCCTTCGGTCCTCCGATCGTTGTCAGAAGTAAGTTGGCCGCAGTGTTATCACTCATGGT
TATGGCAGCACTGCATAATTCTCTTACTGTCATGCCATCCGTAAGATGCTTTTCTGTGACTGGTGAGTAC
TCAACCAAGTCATTCTGAGAATAGTGTATGCGGCGACCGAGTTGCTCTTGCCCGGCGTCAATACGGGATA
ATACCGCGCCACATAGCAGAACTTTAAAAGTGCTCATCATTGGAAAACGTTCTTCGGGGCGAAAACTCTC
AAGGATCTTACCGCTGTTGAGATCCAGTTCGATGTAACCCACTCGTGCACCCAACTGATCTTCAGCATCT
TTTACTTTCACCAGCGTTTCTGGGTGAGCAAAAACAGGAAGGCAAAATGCCGCAAAAAAGGGAATAAGGG
CGACACGGAAATGTTGAATACTCATACTCTTCCTTTTTCAATATTATTGAAGCATTTATCAGGGTTATTG
TCTCATGAGCGGATACATATTTGAATGTATTTAGAAAAATAAACAAATAGGGGTTCCGCGCACATTTCCC
CGAAAAGTGCCACCTGACGTC
