>Addgene plasmid #69622 | Galphai3-mTurquoise2 | addgene partial sequence | sequence record 128634 | CMV-F 5'-CGCAAATGGGCGGTAGGCGTG-3'
GAGAACCCACTGCTTACTGGCTTATCGAAATTAATACGACTCACTATAGGGAGACCCAAGCTGGCTAGCG
TTTAAACTTAAGCTTGGTACCCACCATGGGCTGCACGTTGAGCGCCGAAGACAAGGCGGCAGTGGAGCGA
AGCAAGATGATCGACCGCAACTTACGGGAGGACGGGGAAAAAGCGGCCAAAGAAGTGAAGCTGCTGCTAC
TCGGTGCTGGAGAATCTGGTAAAAGCACCATTGTGAAACAGATGAAAATCATTCATGAGGATGGCTATTC
AGAGGATGAATGTAAACAATATAAAGTAGTTGTCTACAGCAATACTATACAGTCCATCATTGCAATCATA
AGAGCCATGGGACGGCTAAAGATTGACTTTGGGGAAGCTGCCAGGGCAGATGATGCCCGGCAATTATTTG
TTTTAGCTGGCAGTGCTACCGGTTCTATGGTGAGCAAGGGCGAGGAGCTGTTCACCGGGGTGGTGCCCAT
CCTGGTCGAGCTGGACGGCGACGTAAACGGCCACAAGTTCAGCGTGTCCGGCGAGGGCGAGGGCGATGCC
ACCTACGGCAAGCTGACCCTGAAGTTCATCTGCACCACCGGCAAGCTGCCCGTGCCCTGGCCCACCCTCG
TGACCACCCTGTCCTGGGGCGTGCAGTGCTTCGCCCGCTACCCCGACCACATGAAGCAGCACGACTTCTT
CAAGTCCGCCATGCCCGAAGGCTACGTCCAGGAGCGCACCATCTTCTTCAAGGACGACGGCAACTACAAG
ACCCGCGCCGAGGTGAAGTTCGAGGGCGACACCCTGGTGAACCGCATCGAGCTGAAGGGCATCGACTTCA
AGGAGGACGGCAACATCCTGGGGCACAAGCTGGAGTACAACTACTTTAGCGACAACGTCTATATCACCGC
CGACAAGCAGAAGAACGGCATCAAGGCCAACT
