>Addgene plasmid #69622 | Galphai3-mTurquoise2 | addgene partial sequence | sequence record 128653 | EGFP-C 5'-CATGGTCCTGCTGGAGTTCGTG-3'
GAGTCATGACTCCAGAACTAGCAGGAGTGATTAAACGGTTATGGCGAGATGGTGGGGTACAAGCTTGCTT
CAGCAGATCCAGGGAATATCAGCTCAATGATTCTGCTTCATATTATCTAAATGATCTGGATAGAATATCC
CAGTCTAACTACATTCCAACTCAGCAAGATGTTCTTCGGACGAGAGTGAAGACCACAGGCATTGTAGAAA
CACATTTCACCTTCAAAGACCTATACTTCAAGATGTTTGATGTAGGTGGCCAAAGATCAGAACGAAAAAA
GTGGATTCACTGTTTTGAGGGAGTGACAGCAATTATCTTCTGTGTGGCCCTCAGTGATTATGACCTTGTT
CTGGCTGAGGACGAGGAGATGAACCGAATGCATGAAAGCATGAAACTGTTTGACAGCATTTGTAATAACA
AATGGTTTACAGAAACTTCAATCATTCTCTTCCTTAACAAGAAAGACCTTTTTGAGGAAAAAATAAAGAG
GAGTCCGTTAACTATCTGTTATCCAGAATACACAGGTTCCAATACATATGAAGAGGCAGCTGCCTATATT
CAATGCCAGTTTGAAGATCTGAACAGAAGAAAAGATACCAAGGAGATCTATACTCACTTCACCTGTGCCA
CAGACACGAAGAATGTGCAGTTTGTTTTTGATGCTGTTACAGATGTCATCATTAAAAACAACTTAAAGGA
ATGTGGACTTTATTAACCTCGAGTCTAGAGGGCCCGTTTAAACCCGCTGATCAGCCTCGACTGTGCCTTC
TAGTTGCCAGCCATCTGTTGTTTGCCCCTCCCCCGTGCCTTCCTTGACCCTGGAAGGTGCCACTCCCACT
GTCCTTTCCTAATAAAATGAGGAAATTGCATCGCATTGTCTGAGTAGGTGTCATTCTATTCTGGGG
